Addgene plasmid #192603: pYZ959
Purpose: TEF1p-Cas9(noBsmBI)-CYC1t and tRNA-GFP-SUP4t with CEN-URA3
Depositing lab: Jef Boeke. Depositing organization: NYU Grossman School of Medicine. Publication: CREEPY: CRISPR-mediated editing of synthetic episomes in yeast. Zhao Y, Coelho C, Lauer S, Majewski M, Laurent JM, Brosh R, Boeke JD. Nucleic Acids Res. 2023 Jun 16:gkad491. doi: 10.1093/nar/gkad491. PubMed 37326023.
Backbone
  Vector backbone: pRS416
  Backbone size w/o insert (bp): 4898
  Total vector size (bp): 11603
  Vector type: Yeast Expression, Synthetic Biology
  Selectable markers: URA3
Growth in bacteria
  Bacterial resistance: Ampicillin, 100 μg/mL
  Growth temperature: 30°C
  Growth strain: DH5alpha
  Growth instructions: 30°C is highly recommended for this large plasmid.
  Copy number: High Copy
Gene/Insert
  Gene/Insert name: Cas9 (codon optimized for human)
  Species: S. cerevisiae (budding yeast)
  Promoter: ScTEF1
  Tag / fusion protein: SV40 (C terminal on insert)
  Cloning method: Gateway Cloning
  Sequencing primers: 5′ M13Rev; 3′ M13Fwd
Resource information
  A portion of this plasmid was derived from a plasmid made by: Cas9 expression module sub-cloned from Addgene #43802
Terms and licenses: Academic/Nonprofit Terms; Industry Terms: Not Available to Industry
How to cite: pYZ959 was a gift from Jef Boeke (Addgene plasmid # 192603 ; http://n2t.net/addgene:192603 ; RRID:Addgene_192603)
