[The description below was written by a language model from this plasmid's Addgene catalogue record and pLannotate feature annotations shown in this document.]
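Description:
pYZ959 is a yeast–E. coli shuttle plasmid built on the pRS416 backbone that combines Cas9 expression and a guide RNA cloning cassette on a single low-copy episome for CRISPR editing in Saccharomyces cerevisiae. In yeast it is maintained through a CEN6/ARS element and selected with the URA3 auxotrophic marker, which is also counterselectable with 5-FOA, so the plasmid can in principle be removed after editing. In bacteria it replicates from a high-copy ColE1/pUC-type origin under ampicillin selection. An f1 origin and remnants of the pBluescript-style lacZα/MCS region, with flanking T3 and T7 promoters, remain from the backbone. The catalogue lists a total size of about 11.6 kb, which agrees closely with the sequenced record.

The first module places a human-codon-optimized Streptococcus pyogenes Cas9 under the constitutive S. cerevisiae TEF1 promoter and the CYC1 terminator. The coding sequence carries a C-terminal SV40 nuclear localization signal and has been recoded to remove BsmBI sites. This module was subcloned from an earlier yeast Cas9 plasmid. Downstream lies the guide module: a tRNA element that serves as the expression and processing element for the guide, followed by a superfolder GFP cassette with bacterial rrnB T1 and T7Te terminators, then the S. pyogenes gRNA scaffold and, according to the stated purpose, the SUP4 terminator, which is not annotated in the feature table. This arrangement, together with the BsmBI-free Cas9, suggests that GFP is a placeholder replaced by a spacer through Golden Gate-type cloning, with loss of bacterial fluorescence marking correct clones, although the record does not say so explicitly. The plasmid comes from work on CRISPR-mediated editing of synthetic episomes in yeast.
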