Features (pLannotate 1.2.2; 25 found; start..end, strand, type, name):
      1..31      +  promoter       lac promoter: promoter for the E. coli lac operon
     35..57      +  protein_bind   lac operator (fragment): The lac repressor binds to the lac operator to inhibit transcription in E. coli. This inhibition can be relieved by adding lactose or isopropyl-β-D-thiogalactopyranoside (IPTG). lac repressor encoded by lacI
    100..118     +  promoter       T3 promoter: promoter for bacteriophage T3 RNA polymerase
    136..534     +  promoter       TEF1 promoter: S. cerevisiae TEF1; promoter for EF-1α
    538..561     +  misc_feature   MCS (fragment): pBluescript multiple cloning site
    566..4669    +  CDS            cas9: CAS9_STRP1 - Also known as csn1 From Streptococcus pyogenes serotype M1.
   4718..4965    +  terminator     CYC1 terminator: S. cerevisiae CYC1; transcription terminator for CYC1
   5310..5400    +  ncRNA          tRNA: Accession: RF00005 - tRNA
   5645..6358    +  CDS            superfolder GFP: GFP variant that folds robustly even when fused to poorly folded proteins (Pédelacq et al., 2006)
   6370..6441    +  terminator     rrnB T1 terminator: transcription terminator T1 from the E. coli rrnB gene
   6457..6484    +  terminator     T7Te terminator: phage T7 early transcription terminator
   6498..6573    +  misc_RNA       gRNA scaffold: guide RNA scaffold for the Streptococcus pyogenes CRISPR/Cas9 system
   7012..7030    -  promoter       T7 promoter: promoter for bacteriophage T7 RNA polymerase
   7038..7193    +  CDS            lacZα (fragment): LacZα fragment of β-galactosidase; lacZ fragment
   7197..7625    +  rep_origin     f1 ori (sequence partly withheld): f1 bacteriophage origin of replication; arrow indicates direction of (+) strand synthesis
   7653..7704    -  misc_feature   bom (fragment): basis of mobility region from pBR322
   7783..8586    -  CDS            URA3: orotidine-5'-phosphate decarboxylase, required for uracil biosynthesis; S. cerevisiae URA3; yeast auxotrophic marker, counterselectable with 5-fluoroorotic acid (5-FOA)
   8587..8802    -  promoter       URA3 promoter: S. cerevisiae URA3
   8810..8859    -  misc_feature   bom (fragment): basis of mobility region from pBR322
   9004..9507    -  misc_feature   CEN/ARS: S. cerevisiae CEN6 centromere fused to an autonomously replicating sequence
   9544..9648    +  promoter       AmpR promoter: bla
   9649..10509   +  CDS            AmpR: β-lactamase; bla; confers resistance to ampicillin, carbenicillin, and related antibiotics
  10680..11268   +  rep_origin     ori: high-copy-number ColE1/pMB1/pBR322/pUC origin of replication
  11451..11543   +  CDS            lacI (fragment): lac repressor; lacI; The lac repressor binds to the lac operator to inhibit transcription in E. coli. This inhibition can be relieved by adding lactose or isopropyl-β-D-thiogalactopyranoside (IPTG).
  11556..11577   +  protein_bind   CAP binding site: CAP binding activates transcription in the presence of cAMP. E. coli catabolite activator protein
>Addgene plasmid #192603 | pYZ959 | addgene full sequence | sequence record 403767 | Addgene NGS Result
TTTACACTTTATGCTTCCGGCTCGTATGTTGTGTGGAATTGTGAGCGGATAACAATTTCACACAGGAAAC
AGCTATGACCATGATTACGCCAAGCGCGCAATTAACCCTCACTAAAGGGAACAAAAGCTGGAGCTCATAG
CTTCAAAATGTTTCTACTCCTTTTTTACTCTTCCAGATTTTCTCGGACTCCGCGCATCGCCGTACCACTT
CAAAACACCCAAGCACAGCATACTAAATTTCCCCTCTTTCTTCCTCTAGGGTGTCGTTAATTACCCGTAC
TAAAGGTTTGGAAAAGAAAAAAGAGACCGCCTCGTTTCTTTTTCTTCGTCGAAAAAGGCAATAAAAATTT
TTATCACGTTTCTTTTTCTTGAAAATTTTTTTTTTGATTTTTTTCTCTTTCGATGACCTCCCATTGATAT
TTAAGTTAATAAACGGTCTTCAATTTCTCAAGTTTCAGTTTCATTTTTCTTGTTCTATTACAACTTTTTT
TACTTCTTGCTCATTAGAAAGAAAGCATAGCAATCTAATCTAAGTTTTCTAGAACTAGTGGATCCCCCGG
GAAAAATGGACAAGAAGTACTCCATTGGGCTCGATATCGGCACAAACAGCGTCGGTTGGGCCGTCATTAC
GGACGAGTACAAGGTGCCGAGCAAAAAATTCAAAGTTCTGGGCAATACCGATCGCCACAGCATAAAGAAG
AACCTCATTGGCGCCCTCCTGTTCGACTCCGGGGAAACGGCCGAAGCCACGCGGCTCAAAAGAACAGCAC
GGCGCAGATATACCCGCAGAAAGAATCGGATCTGCTACCTGCAGGAGATCTTTAGTAATGAGATGGCTAA
GGTGGATGACTCTTTCTTCCATAGGCTGGAGGAGTCCTTTTTGGTGGAGGAGGATAAAAAGCACGAGCGC
CACCCAATCTTTGGCAATATCGTGGACGAGGTGGCGTACCATGAAAAGTACCCAACCATATATCATCTGA
GGAAGAAGCTTGTAGACAGTACTGATAAGGCTGACTTGCGGTTGATCTATCTCGCGCTGGCGCATATGAT
CAAATTTCGGGGACACTTCCTCATCGAGGGGGACCTGAACCCAGACAACAGCGATGTCGACAAACTCTTT
ATCCAACTGGTTCAGACTTACAATCAGCTTTTCGAAGAGAACCCGATCAACGCATCCGGAGTTGACGCCA
AAGCAATCCTGAGCGCTAGGCTGTCCAAATCCCGGCGGCTCGAAAACCTCATCGCACAGCTCCCTGGGGA
GAAGAAGAACGGCCTGTTTGGTAATCTTATCGCCCTGTCACTCGGGCTGACCCCCAACTTTAAATCTAAC
TTCGACCTGGCCGAAGATGCCAAGCTTCAACTGAGCAAAGACACCTACGATGATGATCTCGACAATCTGC
TGGCCCAGATCGGCGACCAGTACGCAGACCTTTTTTTGGCGGCAAAGAACCTGTCAGACGCCATTCTGCT
GAGTGATATTCTGCGAGTGAACACGGAGATCACCAAAGCTCCGCTGAGCGCTAGTATGATCAAGCGCTAT
GATGAGCACCACCAAGACTTGACTTTGCTGAAGGCCCTTGTCAGACAGCAACTGCCTGAGAAGTACAAGG
AAATTTTCTTCGATCAGTCTAAAAATGGCTACGCCGGATACATTGACGGCGGAGCAAGCCAGGAGGAATT
TTACAAATTTATTAAGCCCATCTTGGAAAAAATGGACGGCACCGAGGAGCTGCTGGTAAAGCTTAACAGA
GAAGATCTGTTGCGCAAACAGCGCACTTTCGACAATGGAAGCATCCCCCACCAGATTCACCTGGGCGAAC
TGCACGCTATCCTCAGGCGGCAAGAGGATTTCTACCCCTTTTTGAAAGATAACAGGGAAAAGATTGAGAA
AATCCTCACATTTCGGATACCCTACTATGTAGGCCCCCTCGCCCGGGGAAATTCCAGATTCGCGTGGATG
ACTCGCAAATCAGAAGAGACCATCACTCCCTGGAACTTCGAGGAAGTCGTGGATAAGGGGGCCTCTGCCC
AGTCCTTCATCGAAAGGATGACTAACTTTGATAAAAATCTGCCTAACGAAAAGGTGCTTCCTAAACACTC
TCTGCTGTACGAGTACTTCACAGTTTATAACGAGCTCACCAAGGTCAAATACGTCACAGAAGGGATGAGA
AAGCCAGCATTCCTGTCTGGAGAGCAGAAGAAAGCTATCGTGGACCTCCTCTTCAAGACGAACCGGAAAG
TTACCGTGAAACAGCTCAAAGAAGACTATTTCAAAAAGATTGAATGTTTCGACTCTGTTGAAATCAGCGG
AGTGGAGGATCGCTTCAACGCATCCCTGGGAACGTATCACGATCTCCTGAAAATCATTAAAGACAAGGAC
TTCCTGGACAATGAGGAGAACGAGGACATTCTTGAGGACATTGTCCTCACCCTTACGTTGTTTGAAGATA
GGGAGATGATTGAAGAACGCTTGAAAACTTACGCTCATCTCTTCGACGACAAAGTCATGAAACAGCTCAA
GAGGCGCCGATATACAGGATGGGGGCGGCTGTCAAGAAAACTGATCAATGGGATCCGAGACAAGCAGAGT
GGAAAGACAATCCTGGATTTTCTTAAGTCCGATGGATTTGCCAACCGGAACTTCATGCAGTTGATCCATG
ATGACTCTCTCACCTTTAAGGAGGACATCCAGAAAGCACAAGTTTCTGGCCAGGGGGACAGTCTTCACGA
GCACATCGCTAATCTTGCAGGTAGCCCAGCTATCAAAAAGGGAATACTGCAGACCGTTAAGGTCGTGGAT
GAACTCGTCAAAGTAATGGGAAGGCATAAGCCCGAGAATATCGTTATCGAGATGGCCCGAGAGAACCAAA
CTACCCAGAAGGGACAGAAGAACAGTAGGGAAAGGATGAAGAGGATTGAAGAGGGTATAAAAGAACTGGG
GTCCCAAATCCTTAAGGAACACCCAGTTGAAAACACCCAGCTTCAGAATGAGAAGCTCTACCTGTACTAC
CTGCAGAACGGCAGGGACATGTACGTGGATCAGGAACTGGACATCAATCGGCTCTCCGACTACGACGTGG
ATCATATCGTGCCCCAGTCTTTTCTCAAAGATGATTCTATTGATAATAAAGTGTTGACAAGATCCGATAA
AAATAGAGGGAAGAGTGATAACGTCCCCTCAGAAGAAGTTGTCAAGAAAATGAAAAATTATTGGCGGCAG
CTGCTGAACGCCAAACTGATCACACAACGGAAGTTCGATAATCTGACTAAGGCTGAACGAGGTGGCCTGT
CTGAGTTGGATAAAGCCGGCTTCATCAAAAGGCAGCTTGTTGAGACACGCCAGATCACCAAGCACGTGGC
CCAAATTCTCGATTCACGCATGAACACCAAGTACGATGAAAATGACAAACTGATTCGAGAGGTGAAAGTT
ATTACTCTGAAGTCTAAGCTGGTCTCAGATTTCAGAAAGGACTTTCAGTTTTATAAGGTGAGAGAGATCA
ACAATTACCACCATGCGCATGATGCCTACCTGAATGCAGTGGTAGGCACTGCACTTATCAAAAAATATCC
CAAGCTTGAATCTGAATTTGTTTACGGAGACTATAAAGTGTACGATGTTAGGAAAATGATCGCAAAGTCT
GAGCAGGAAATAGGCAAGGCCACCGCTAAGTACTTCTTTTACAGCAATATTATGAATTTTTTCAAGACCG
AGATTACACTGGCCAATGGAGAGATTCGGAAGCGACCACTTATCGAAACAAACGGAGAAACAGGAGAAAT
CGTGTGGGACAAGGGTAGGGATTTCGCGACAGTCCGGAAGGTCCTGTCCATGCCGCAGGTGAACATCGTT
AAAAAGACCGAAGTACAGACCGGAGGCTTCTCCAAGGAAAGTATCCTCCCGAAAAGGAACAGCGACAAGC
TGATCGCACGCAAAAAAGATTGGGACCCCAAGAAATACGGCGGATTCGATTCTCCTACAGTCGCTTACAG
TGTACTGGTTGTGGCCAAAGTGGAGAAAGGGAAGTCTAAAAAACTCAAAAGCGTCAAGGAACTGCTGGGC
ATCACAATCATGGAGCGATCAAGCTTCGAAAAAAACCCCATCGACTTTCTCGAGGCGAAAGGATATAAAG
AGGTCAAAAAAGACCTCATCATTAAGCTTCCCAAGTACTCTCTCTTTGAGCTTGAAAACGGCCGGAAACG
AATGCTCGCTAGTGCGGGCGAGCTGCAGAAAGGTAACGAGCTGGCACTGCCCTCTAAATACGTTAATTTC
TTGTATCTGGCCAGCCACTATGAAAAGCTCAAAGGGTCTCCCGAAGATAATGAGCAGAAGCAGCTGTTCG
TGGAACAACACAAACACTACCTTGATGAGATCATCGAGCAAATAAGCGAATTCTCCAAAAGAGTGATCCT
CGCCGACGCTAACCTCGATAAGGTGCTTTCTGCTTACAATAAGCACAGGGATAAGCCCATCAGGGAGCAG
GCAGAAAACATTATCCACTTGTTTACTCTGACCAACTTGGGCGCGCCTGCAGCCTTCAAGTACTTCGACA
CCACCATAGACAGAAAGCGGTACACCTCTACAAAGGAGGTCCTGGACGCCACACTGATTCATCAGTCAAT
TACGGGGCTCTATGAAACAAGAATCGACCTCTCTCAGCTCGGTGGAGACAGCAGGGCTGACCCCAAGAAG
AAGAGGAAGGTGTGATCTCTTCTCGAGTCATGTAATTAGTTATGTCACGCTTACATTCACGCCCTCCCCC
CACATCCGCTCTAACCGAAAAGGAAGGAGTTAGACAACCTGAAGTCTAGGTCCCTATTTATTTTTTTATA
GTTATGTTAGTATTAAGAACGTTATTTATATTTCAAATTTTTCTTTTTTTTCTGTACAGACGCGTGTACG
CATGTAACATTATACTGAAAACCTTGCTTGAGAAGGTTTTGGGACGCTCGAAGGCTTTAATTTGCGCATG
CATCAACAACAGAGGACATATGCCCTACCTCCATGATCTACTGACGTCCCTGAGGCTGCAATTCATGTAA
TGGGGCAGTATCCGCGGCAAGTCCTAGTGCAATGGCGGTTTTTTACCCTCGTTCTGAAGAAGAGGCGACG
CGGGTGCGGTCATCACTAATGTGGAAATTGGTAAGACTCTCGGGCCTCCGCCTTTAGGCGGTGCTTACTC
TTTCATAAAGGGGCTGTTAGTTATGCAACGATGTGCTTCAGTATTACATTTTTTGCCTTCAACGCCTTGA
TTGTTCTATTTTTGCTAATAATAAATCTATTTCATCGGACTAAAAGTCCATTAGTTGTAAGCGGATTTAG
CTCAGTTGGGAGAGCGCCAGACTGAAGAAAAACTTCGGTCAAGTCATCTGGAGGTCCTGTGTTCGATCCA
CAGAATTCGCAGATGGCCGGCATGGTCCCAGCCTCCTCGCTGGCGCCGGCTGGGCAACACCTTCGGGTGG
CGAATGGGACTTGAGACGGAAAGTGAAACGTGATTTCATGCGTCATTTTGAACATTTTGTAAATCTTATT
TAATAATGTGTGCGGCAATTCACATTTAATTTATGAATGTTTTCTTAACATCGCGGCAACTCAAGAAACG
GCAGGTTCGGATCTTAGCTACTAGAGAAAGAGGAGAAATACTAGATGCGTAAAGGCGAAGAGCTGTTCAC
TGGTGTCGTCCCTATTCTGGTGGAACTGGATGGTGATGTCAACGGTCATAAGTTTTCCGTGCGTGGCGAG
GGTGAAGGTGACGCAACTAATGGTAAACTGACGCTGAAGTTCATCTGTACTACTGGTAAACTGCCGGTTC
CTTGGCCGACTCTGGTAACGACGCTGACTTATGGTGTTCAGTGCTTTGCTCGTTATCCGGACCATATGAA
GCAGCATGACTTCTTCAAGTCCGCCATGCCGGAAGGCTATGTGCAGGAACGCACGATTTCCTTTAAGGAT
GACGGCACGTACAAAACGCGTGCGGAAGTGAAATTTGAAGGCGATACCCTGGTAAACCGCATTGAGCTGA
AAGGCATTGACTTTAAAGAGGACGGCAATATCCTGGGCCATAAGCTGGAATACAATTTTAACAGCCACAA
TGTTTACATCACCGCCGATAAACAAAAAAATGGCATTAAAGCGAATTTTAAAATTCGCCACAACGTGGAG
GATGGCAGCGTGCAGCTGGCTGATCACTACCAGCAAAACACTCCAATCGGTGATGGTCCTGTTCTGCTGC
CAGACAATCACTATCTGAGCACGCAAAGCGTTCTGTCTAAAGATCCGAACGAGAAACGCGATCATATGGT
TCTGCTGGAGTTCGTAACCGCAGCGGGCATCACGCATGGTATGGATGAACTGTACAAATGACCAGGCATC
AAATAAAACGAAAGGCTCAGTCGAAAGACTGGGCCTTTCGTTTTATCTGTTGTTTGTCGGTGAACGCTCT
CTACTAGAGTCACACTGGCTCACCTTCGGGTGGGCCTTTCTGCGTTTATACGTCTCAGTTTTAGAGCTAG
AAATAGCAAGTTAAAATAAGGCTAGTCCGTTATCAACTTGAAAAAGTGGCACCGAGTCGGTGCTTTTTTT
ATTTTTTGTCACTATTGTTATGTAAAATGCCACCTCTGACAGTATGGAACGCAAACTTCTGTCTAGTGGA
TAGCTGGACATTCCAGGCAGTGCCTCTGCCGCCGGACCCCTCTCGTGATTGGGTAGCTGGACATGCCCTT
GTAAGATATAACAAGAGCCTGCCTGTCTAATGATCTCACGGCGAAAGTCGGGGAGACAGCAGCGGCTGCA
GACATTATACCGCAACAACACTAAGGTGAGATAACTCCGTACATTGACTACGCGTTCCTCTAGACCTTAC
TTGACCGGATACAGTGTCTTTGACACGTTTATGGGTTACAGCAATCACATCCAAGACTGGCTATGCACGA
AGCAACTCTTGAGTGTTAAAATGTTGACCCCTGTATTTGGGATGCGGGTAGTAGATGAGTGCAGGATGGT
ACCCAATTCGCCCTATAGTGAGTCGTATTACGCGCGCTCACTGGCCGTCGTTTTACAACGTCGTGACTGG
GAAAACCCTGGCGTTACCCAACTTAATCGCCTTGCAGCACATCCCCCTTTCGCCAGCTGGCGTAATAGCG
AAGAGGCCCGCACCGATCGCCCTTCCCAACAGTTGCGCAGCCTGAATGGCGAATGG
[124 nt withheld, positions 7197-7320]
C
[91 nt withheld, positions 7322-7412]
A
[49 nt withheld, positions 7414-7462]
CCTTTGACGTTGGAGTCCACGTTCTTT
[37 nt withheld, positions 7490-7526]
ACCCTATCTCGGTCTATTCTTTTGATTTATAAGGGATTTTGCCGATTTCGGCCTATTGGTTAAAAAATGA
GCTGATTTAACAAAAATTTAACGCGAATTTTAACAAAATATTAACGCTTACAATTTCCTGATGCGGTATT
TTCTCCTTACGCATCTGTGCGGTATTTCACACCGCATAGGGTAATAACTGATATAATTAAATTGAAGCTC
TAATTTGTGAGTTTAGTATACATGCATTTACTTATAATACAGTTTTTTAGTTTTGCTGGCCGCATCTTCT
CAAATATGCTTCCCAGCCTGCTTTTCTGTAACGTTCACCCTCTACCTTAGCATCCCTTCCCTTTGCAAAT
AGTCCTCTTCCAACAATAATAATGTCAGATCCTGTAGACACCACATCATCCACGGTTCTATACTGTTGAC
CCAATGCATCTCCCTTGTCATCTAAACCCACACCGGGTGTCATAATCAACCAATCGTAACCTTCATCTCT
TCCACCCATGTCTCTTTGAGCAATAAAGCCGATAACAAAATCTTTGTCGCTCTTCGCAATGTCAACAGTA
CCCTTAGTATATTCTCCAGTAGATAGGGAGCCCTTGCATGACAATTCTGCTAACATCAAAAGGCCTCTAG
GTTCCTTTGTTACTTCTTCTGCCGCCTGCTTCAAACCGCTAACAATACCTGGGCCCACCACACCGTGTGC
ATTCGTAATGTCTGCCCATTCTGCTATTCTGTATACACCCGCAGAGTACTGCAATTTGACTGTATTACCA
ATGTCAGCAAATTTTCTGTCTTCGAAGAGTAAAAAATTGTACTTGGCGGATAATGCCTTTAGCGGCTTAA
CTGTGCCCTCCATGGAAAAATCAGTCAAGATATCCACATGTGTTTTTAGTAAACAAATTTTGGGACCTAA
TGCTTCAACTAACTCCAGTAATTCCTTGGTGGTACGAACATCCAATGAAGCACACAAGTTTGTTTGCTTT
TCGTGCATGATATTAAATAGCTTGGCAGCAACAGGACTAGGATGAGTAGCAGCACGTTCCTTATATGTAG
CTTTCGACATGATTTATCTTCGTTTCCTGCAGGTTTTTGTTCTGTGCAGTTGGGTTAAGAATACTGGGCA
ATTTCATGTTTCTTCAACACTACATATGCGTATATATACCAATCTAAGTCTGTGCTCCTTCCTTCGTTCT
TCCTTCTGTTCGGAGATTACCGAATCAAAAAAATTTCAAGGAAACCGAAATCAAAAAAAAGAATAAAAAA
AAAATGATGAATTGAAAAGGTGGTATGGTGCACTCTCAGTACAATCTGCTCTGATGCCGCATAGTTAAGC
CAGCCCCGACACCCGCCAACACCCGCTGACGCGCCCTGACGGGCTTGTCTGCTCCCGGCATCCGCTTACA
GACAAGCTGTGACAAAGGGCCTCGTGATACGCCTATTTTTATAGGTTAATGTCATGATAATAATGGTTTC
TTAGACGGATCGCTTGCCTGTAACTTACACGCGCCTCGTATCTTTTAATGATGGAATAATTTGGGAATTT
ACTCTGTGTTTATTTATTTTTATGTTTTGTATTTGGATTTTAGAAAGTAAATAAAGAAGGTAGAAGAGTT
ACGGAATGAAGAAAAAAAAATAAACAAAGGTTTAAAAAATTTCAACAAAAAGCGTACTTTACATATATAT
TTATTAGACAAGAAAAGCAGATTAAATAGATATACATTCGATTAACGATAAGTAAAATGTAAAATCACAG
GATTTTCGTGTGTGGTCTTCTACACAGACAAGATGAAACAATTCGGCATTAATACCTGAGAGCAGGAAGA
GCAAGATAAAAGGTAGTATTTGTTGGCGATCCCCCTAGAGTCTTTTACATCTTCGGAAAACAAAAACTAT
TTTTTCTTTAATTTCTTTTTTTACTTTCTATTTTTAATTTATATATTTATATTAAAAAATTTAAATTATA
ATTATTTTTATAGCACGTGATGAAAAGGACCCAGGTGGCACTTTTCGGGGAAATGTGCGCGGAACCCCTA
TTTGTTTATTTTTCTAAATACATTCAAATATGTATCCGCTCATGAGACAATAACCCTGATAAATGCTTCA
ATAATATTGAAAAAGGAAGAGTATGAGTATTCAACATTTCCGTGTCGCCCTTATTCCCTTTTTTGCGGCA
TTTTGCCTTCCTGTTTTTGCTCACCCAGAAACGCTGGTGAAAGTAAAAGATGCTGAAGATCAGTTGGGTG
CACGAGTGGGTTACATCGAACTGGATCTCAACAGCGGTAAGATCCTTGAGAGTTTTCGCCCCGAAGAACG
TTTTCCAATGATGAGCACTTTTAAAGTTCTGCTATGTGGCGCGGTATTATCCCGTATTGACGCCGGGCAA
GAGCAACTCGGTCGCCGCATACACTATTCTCAGAATGACTTGGTTGAGTACTCACCAGTCACAGAAAAGC
ATCTTACGGATGGCATGACAGTAAGAGAATTATGCAGTGCTGCCATAACCATGAGTGATAACACTGCGGC
CAACTTACTTCTGACAACGATCGGAGGACCGAAGGAGCTAACCGCTTTTTTGCACAACATGGGGGATCAT
GTAACTCGCCTTGATCGTTGGGAACCGGAGCTGAATGAAGCCATACCAAACGACGAGCGTGACACCACGA
TGCCTGTAGCAATGGCAACAACGTTGCGCAAACTATTAACTGGCGAACTACTTACTCTAGCTTCCCGGCA
ACAATTAATAGACTGGATGGAGGCGGATAAAGTTGCAGGACCACTTCTGCGCTCGGCCCTTCCGGCTGGC
TGGTTTATTGCTGATAAATCTGGAGCCGGTGAGCGTGGATCTCGCGGTATCATTGCAGCACTGGGGCCAG
ATGGTAAGCCCTCCCGTATCGTAGTTATCTACACGACGGGGAGTCAGGCAACTATGGATGAACGAAATAG
ACAGATCGCTGAGATAGGTGCCTCACTGATTAAGCATTGGTAACTGTCAGACCAAGTTTACTCATATATA
CTTTAGATTGATTTAAAACTTCATTTTTAATTTAAAAGGATCTAGGTGAAGATCCTTTTTGATAATCTCA
TGACCAAAATCCCTTAACGTGAGTTTTCGTTCCACTGAGCGTCAGACCCCGTAGAAAAGATCAAAGGATC
TTCTTGAGATCCTTTTTTTCTGCGCGTAATCTGCTGCTTGCAAACAAAAAAACCACCGCTACCAGCGGTG
GTTTGTTTGCCGGATCAAGAGCTACCAACTCTTTTTCCGAAGGTAACTGGCTTCAGCAGAGCGCAGATAC
CAAATACTGTTCTTCTAGTGTAGCCGTAGTTAGGCCACCACTTCAAGAACTCTGTAGCACCGCCTACATA
CCTCGCTCTGCTAATCCTGTTACCAGTGGCTGCTGCCAGTGGCGATAAGTCGTGTCTTACCGGGTTGGAC
TCAAGACGATAGTTACCGGATAAGGCGCAGCGGTCGGGCTGAACGGGGGGTTCGTGCACACAGCCCAGCT
TGGAGCGAACGACCTACACCGAACTGAGATACCTACAGCGTGAGCTATGAGAAAGCGCCACGCTTCCCGA
AGGGAGAAAGGCGGACAGGTATCCGGTAAGCGGCAGGGTCGGAACAGGAGAGCGCACGAGGGAGCTTCCA
GGGGGAAACGCCTGGTATCTTTATAGTCCTGTCGGGTTTCGCCACCTCTGACTTGAGCGTCGATTTTTGT
GATGCTCGTCAGGGGGGCGGAGCCTATGGAAAAACGCCAGCAACGCGGCCTTTTTACGGTTCCTGGCCTT
TTGCTGGCCTTTTGCTCACATGTTCTTTCCTGCGTTATCCCCTGATTCTGTGGATAACCGTATTACCGCC
TTTGAGTGAGCTGATACCGCTCGCCGCAGCCGAACGACCGAGCGCAGCGAGTCAGTGAGCGAGGAAGCGG
AAGAGCGCCCAATACGCAAACCGCCTCTCCCCGCGCGTTGGCCGATTCATTAATGCAGCTGGCACGACAG
GTTTCCCGACTGGAAAGCGGGCAGTGAGCGCAACGCAATTAATGTGAGTTAGCTCACTCATTAGGCACCC
CAGGC
